Addgene plasmid #197769: pMC-9-PinII-11
Purpose: Phytobrick (MoClo) Level 0 Part
Depositing lab: Daniel Voytas. Depositing organization: University of Minnesota. Publication: An extensible vector toolkit and parts library for advanced engineering of plant genomes. Chamness JC, Kumar J, Cruz AJ, Rhuby E, Holum MJ, Cody JP, Tibebu R, Gamo ME, Starker CG, Zhang F, Voytas DF. Plant Genome. 2023 Mar 9:e20312. doi: 10.1002/tpg2.20312. PubMed 36896468.
Backbone
  Vector backbone: pMC-9-ccdB-11
  Backbone manufacturer: Self-made
  Vector type: Plant Expression
Growth in bacteria
  Bacterial resistance: Spectinomycin, 50 μg/mL
  Growth temperature: 37°C
  Growth strain: DH5alpha
  Copy number: High Copy
Gene/Insert
  Gene/Insert name: PinII terminator
  Species: Solanum tuberosum
  Insert size (bp): 535
  Cloning method: Restriction Enzyme; 5′ cloning site Unknown (unknown if destroyed)
Terms and licenses: Academic/Nonprofit Terms; Industry Terms: Not Available to Industry
Depositor comments: Please visit https://doi.org/10.1101/2022.10.15.511792 for bioRxiv preprint.
How to cite: pMC-9-PinII-11 was a gift from Daniel Voytas (Addgene plasmid # 197769 ; http://n2t.net/addgene:197769 ; RRID:Addgene_197769)
