[The description below was written by a language model from this plasmid's Addgene catalogue record and pLannotate feature annotations shown in this document.]
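Description:
pMC-9-PinII-11 is a small (about 2.8 kb) Level 0 part plasmid in the Phytobrick/MoClo Golden Gate format, belonging to a modular vector toolkit and parts library for plant genome engineering. It is derived from the self-made acceptor pMC-9-ccdB-11, whose name indicates that a ccdB counter-selection cassette occupied the cloning position now taken by the part. The "9" and "11" in the name presumably denote the flanking positions or overhangs that determine where the part slots into a higher-order assembly, although the record does not define them. Although catalogued as a plant expression vector, it carries no complete expression unit of its own. It serves as a storage and donor plasmid for a single standardised element.

The payload is the PinII terminator from potato (Solanum tuberosum), recorded as a 535 bp insert. PinII (proteinase inhibitor II) 3′ regions are widely used in plant transgenes to provide transcription termination and polyadenylation signals downstream of a coding sequence. The automated annotation did not label this insert. It most likely lies in the unannotated stretch between the short fragments at the start of the sequence and the AmpR promoter, but the feature table does not confirm that.

The plasmid replicates in E. coli from a high-copy ColE1/pUC-type origin. It is selected with spectinomycin through an aadA gene, which appears to be driven by the upstream AmpR (bla) promoter. The short RSF ori, lacI, integrase and GmR hits are only fragments, probably vestiges of the sequences from which the backbone and resistance cassette were built rather than functional elements. The typical use is as a terminator module combined with promoter and coding-sequence parts to build plant transcription units.
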