Features (pLannotate 1.2.2; 7 found; start..end, strand, type, name):
      1..23      +  rep_origin     RSF ori (fragment): Plasmids containing the RSF 1030 origin of replication can be propagated in E. coli cells that contain additional plasmids with compatible origins.
     25..74      +  CDS            lacI (fragment): lac repressor; lacI; The lac repressor binds to the lac operator to inhibit transcription in E. coli. This inhibition can be relieved by adding lactose or isopropyl-β-D-thiogalactopyranoside (IPTG).
    754..858     +  promoter       AmpR promoter: bla
    849..929     -  CDS            int (fragment): INT2_ECOLX - Protein inferred from homology: Swiss-Prot protein existence level 3. Putative integrase believed to be involved in the insertion of antibiotic resistance genes into plasmids and transposons. From Escherichia coli.
   1017..1073    +  CDS            GmR (fragment): gentamycin acetyltransferase; aacC1; confers resistance to gentamycin
   1080..1868    +  CDS            aadA: S3AD_ECOLX - Experimental evidence at protein level: Swiss-Prot protein existence level 1. Mediates bacterial resistance to the antibiotics streptomycin and spectinomycin. From Escherichia coli.
   2042..2630    +  rep_origin     ori: high-copy-number ColE1/pMB1/pBR322/pUC origin of replication
>Addgene plasmid #197769 | pMC-9-PinII-11 | addgene full sequence | sequence record 391113 | Addgene NGS Result
GTCAGTGAGCGAGGAAGCGGAAGAGCGCCCAATACGCAAACCGCCTCTCCCCGCGCGTTGGCCGATTCAT
TAATCACTCTGTGGTCTCAGCTTCCCTAGACTTGTCCATCTTCTGGATTGGCCAAGTTAATTAATGTATG
AAATAAAAGGATGCACACATAGTGACATGCTAATCACTATAATGTGGGCATCAAAGTTGTGTGTTATGTG
TAATTACTAATTATCTGAATAAGAGAAAGAGATCATCCATATTTCTTATCCTAAATGAATGTCACGTGTC
TTTATAATTCTTTGATGAACCAGATGCATTTTATTAACCAATTCCATATACATATAAATATTAATCATAT
ATAATTAATATCAATTGGGTTAGCAAAACAAATCTAGTCTAGGTGTGTTTTGCTAATTATTGGGGGATAG
TGCAAAAAGAAATCTACGTTCTCAATAATTCAGATAGAAAACTTAATAAAGTGAGATAATTTACATAGAT
TGCTTTTATCCTTTGATATATGTGAAACCATGCATGATATAAGGAAAATAGATAGAGAAATAATTTTTTA
CATCGTTGAATATGTAAACAATTTAATTCAAGAAGCTAGGAATATAAATATTGAGGAGTTTATGATTACG
CTTGAGACCACGAAGTGGCTCTTCAGTGGACGAAAGGGCCTCGTGATACGCCTATTTTTATAGGTTAATG
TCATGATAATAATGGTTTCTTAGACGTCAGGTGGCACTTTTCGGGGAAATGTGCGCGGAACCCCTATTTG
TTTATTTTTCTAAATACATTCAAATATGTATCCGCTCATGAGACAATAACCCTGATAAATGCTTCAATAA
TATTGAAAAAGGAAGAGTATGCGCTCACGCAACTGGTCCAGAACCTTGACCGAACGCAGCGGTGGTAACG
GCGCAGTGGCGGTTTTCATGGCTTGTTATGACTGTTTTTTTTTGGGGTACAGTCTATGCCTCGGGCATCC
AAGCAGCAAGCGCGTTACGCCGTGGGTCGATGTTTGATGTTATGGAGCAGCAACGATGTTACGCAGCAGG
GCAGTCGCCCTAAAACAAAGTTAAACATCATGAGGGAAGCGGTGATCGCCGAAGTATCGACTCAACTATC
AGAGGTAGTTGGCGTCATCGAGCGCCATCTCGAACCGACGTTGCTGGCCGTACATTTGTACGGCTCCGCA
GTGGATGGCGGCCTGAAGCCACACAGCGATATTGATTTGCTGGTTACGGTGACCGTAAGGCTTGATGAAA
CAACGCGGCGAGCTTTGATCAACGACCTTTTGGAAACTTCGGCTTCCCCTGGAGAGAGCGAGATTCTCCG
CGCTGTAGAAGTCACCATTGTTGTGCACGACGACATCATTCCGTGGCGTTATCCAGCTAAGCGCGAACTG
CAATTTGGAGAATGGCAGCGCAATGACATTCTTGCAGGTATCTTCGAGCCAGCCACGATCGACATTGATC
TGGCTATCTTGCTGACAAAAGCAAGAGAACATAGCGTTGCCTTGGTAGGTCCAGCGGCGGAGGAACTCTT
TGATCCGGTTCCTGAACAGGATCTATTTGAGGCGCTAAATGAAACCTTAACGCTATGGAACTCGCCGCCC
GACTGGGCTGGCGATGAGCGAAATGTAGTGCTTACGTTGTCCCGCATTTGGTACAGCGCAGTAACCGGCA
AAATCGCGCCGAAGGATGTCGCTGCCGACTGGGCAATGGAGCGCCTGCCGGCCCAGTATCAGCCCGTCAT
ACTTGAAGCTAGACAGGCTTATCTTGGACAAGAAGAAGATCGCTTGGCCTCGCGCGCAGATCAGTTGGAA
GAATTTGTCCATTACGTAAAAGGCGAGATCACCAAGGTAGTCGGCAAATAACTGTCAGACCAAGTTTACT
CATATATACTTTAGATTGATTTAAAACTTCATTTTTAATTTAAAAGGATCTAGGTGAAGATCCTTTTTGA
TAATCTCATGACCAAAATCCCTTAACGTGAGTTTTCGTTCCACTGAGCGTCAGACCCCGTAGAAAAGATC
AAAGGATCTTCTTGAGATCCTTTTTTTCTGCGCGTAATCTGCTGCTTGCAAACAAAAAAACCACCGCTAC
CAGCGGTGGTTTGTTTGCCGGATCAAGAGCTACCAACTCTTTTTCCGAAGGTAACTGGCTTCAGCAGAGC
GCAGATACCAAATACTGTTCTTCTAGTGTAGCCGTAGTTAGGCCACCACTTCAAGAACTCTGTAGCACCG
CCTACATACCTCGCTCTGCTAATCCTGTTACCAGTGGCTGCTGCCAGTGGCGATAAGTCGTGTCTTACCG
GGTTGGACTCAAGACGATAGTTACCGGATAAGGCGCAGCGGTCGGGCTGAACGGGGGGTTCGTGCACACA
GCCCAGCTTGGAGCGAACGACCTACACCGAACTGAGATACCTACAGCGTGAGCTATGAGAAAGCGCCACG
CTTCCCGAAGGGAGAAAGGCGGACAGGTATCCGGTAAGCGGCAGGGTCGGAACAGGAGAGCGCACGAGGG
AGCTTCCAGGGGGAAACGCCTGGTATCTTTATAGTCCTGTCGGGTTTCGCCACCTCTGACTTGAGCGTCG
ATTTTTGTGATGCTCGTCAGGGGGGCGGAGCCTATGGAAAAACGCCAGCAACGCGGCCTTTTTACGGTTC
CTGGCCTTTTGCTGGCCTTTTGCTCACATGTTCTTTCCTGCGTTATCCCCTGATTCTGTGGATAACCGTA
TTACCGCCTTTGAGTGAGCTGATACCGCTCGCCGCAGCCGAACGACCGAGCGCAGCGA
